>Addgene plasmid #237056 | SmBiT-VPS4B Fusion Vector | addgene full sequence | sequence record 471909 | Addgene NGS Result
AAGACGCGTTAATTAAGACGTCGGCAGTGAAAAAAATGCTTTATTTGTGAAATTTGTGATGCTATTGCTT
TATTTGTAACCATTATAAGCTGCAATAAACAAGTTAACAACAACAATTGCATTCATTTTATGTTTCAGGT
TCAGGGGGAGGTGTGGGAGGTTTTTTAAAGCAAGTAAAACCTCTACAAATGTGGTATGGCTGATTATGAT
CCGCGGCCGCAATACGTCGACGTTATCAGCTGACTTCGTACGAGAGCCTAGGATTATGGCGCGCCACTAG
TTATTAATAGTAATCAATTACGGGGTCATTAGTTCATAGCCCATATATGGAGTTCCGCGTTACATAACTT
ACGGTAAATGGCCCGCCTGGCTGACCGCCCAACGACCCCCGCCCATTGACGTCAATAATGACGTATGTTC
CCATAGTAACGCCAATAGGGACTTTCCATTGACGTCAATGGGTGGAGTATTTACGGTAAACTGCCCACTT
GGCAGTACATCAAGTGTATCATATGCCAAGTCCGCCCCCTATTGACGTCAATGACGGTAAATGGCCCGCC
TGGCATTATGCCCAGTACATGACCTTACGGGACTTTCCTACTTGGCAGTACATCTACGTATTAGTCATCG
CTATTACCATGGTGATGCGGTTTTGGCAGTACACCAATGGGCGTGGATAGCGGTTTGACTCACGGGGATT
TCCAAGTCTCCACCCCATTGACGTCAATGGGAGTTTGTTTTGGCACCAAAATCAACGGGACTTTCCAAAA
TGTCGTAATAACCCCGCCCCGTTGACGCAAATGGGCGGTAGGCGTGTACGGTGGGAGGTCTATATAAGCA
GAGCTGGTTTAGTGAACCGTCAGATCACTAGAAGCTTTATTGCGGTAGTTTATCACAGTTAAATTGCTAA
CGCAGTCAGTGCTTCTGACACAACAGTCTCGAACTTAAGCTGCAGAAGTTGGTCGTGAGGCACTGGGCAG
GTAAGTATCAAGGTTACAAGACAGGTTTAAGGAGACCAATAGAAACTGGGCTTGTCGAGACAGAGAAGAC
TCTTGCGTTTCTGATAGGCACCTATTGGTCTTACTGACATCCACTTTGCCTTTCTCTCCACAGGTGTCCA
CTCCCAGTTCAATTACAGCTCTTAAGGCTAGAGTATTAATACGACTCACTATAGGGCTAGCGCTCACCAT
GGTGACCGGCTACCGGCTGTTCGAGGAGATTCTCGGGAGCTCCGGTGGTGGCGGGAGCGGAGGTGGAGGC
TCGAGCGGTGCGATCGCCATGTCATCCACTTCGCCCAACCTCCAGAAAGCGATAGATCTGGCTAGCAAAG
CAGCGCAAGAAGACAAGGCTGGGAACTACGAAGAAGCCCTTCAGCTCTATCAGCATGCTGTGCAGTATTT
TCTTCATGTCGTTAAATATGAAGCACAGGGTGATAAAGCCAAGCAAAGTATCAGGGCAAAGTGTACAGAA
TATCTTGATAGAGCAGAAAAACTAAAGGAGTACCTGAAAAATAAAGAGAAAAAAGCACAGAAGCCAGTGA
AAGAAGGACAGCCGAGTCCAGCAGATGAGAAGGGGAATGACAGTGATGGGGAAGGAGAATCTGATGATCC
TGAAAAAAAGAAACTACAGAATCAACTTCAAGGTGCCATTGTTATAGAACGACCAAATGTGAAATGGAGT
GACGTTGCTGGACTTGAAGGAGCCAAAGAAGCACTGAAAGAGGCTGTGATACTGCCTATTAAATTTCCTC
ATCTTTTTACAGGCAAGAGAACACCTTGGAGGGGAATCCTATTATTTGGGCCGCCTGGAACAGGAAAGTC
CTACTTAGCCAAAGCTGTAGCAACAGAAGCCAACAACTCAACATTTTTTTCAATATCTTCCTCTGATCTT
GTTTCTAAGTGGCTAGGTGAAAGTGAAAAACTGGTTAAGAATTTATTCCAACTTGCCAGAGAGAACAAGC
CCTCCATTATCTTCATTGATGAAATTGATTCTCTCTGTGGTTCAAGAAGTGAAAATGAAAGTGAAGCCGC
ACGTAGAATTAAGACGGAGTTCCTAGTGCAAATGCAAGGGGTTGGTGTAGACAATGATGGAATTTTGGTT
CTGGGAGCTACAAATATACCCTGGGTTCTGGATTCTGCCATTAGGCGAAGATTTGAGAAACGAATTTATA
TTCCCTTGCCGGAACCCCATGCCCGAGCAGCAATGTTCAAACTGCACCTAGGGACCACTCAGAACAGTCT
CACGGAAGCAGACTTTCGGGAACTTGGGAGGAAAACAGATGGTTATTCAGGGGCAGATATAAGTATCATT
GTACGTGATGCCCTTATGCAGCCTGTTAGGAAAGTACAGTCAGCTACTCATTTTAAAAAGGTTCGCGGAC
CTTCCCGAGCTGATCCTAACCATCTTGTAGATGATCTGCTAACACCTTGCTCTCCAGGTGACCCTGGTGC
CATTGAAATGACATGGATGGATGTCCCTGGAGATAAACTTTTGGAGCCAGTTGTTTCCATGTCGGATATG
TTGCGGTCACTATCTAACACAAAACCTACAGTCAATGAACATGACTTGTTGAAATTAAAGAAGTTTACAG
AAGATTTTGGTCAAGAAGGCGTTTAAACGAATTCGGGCTCGGTACCCGGGGATCCTCTAGAGTCGACCTG
CAGGCATGCAAGCTGATCCGGCTGCTAACAAAGCCCGAAAGGAAGCTGAGTTGGCTGCTGCCACCGCTGA
GCAAGGCCGCTTCGAGCAGACATGATAAGATACATTGATGAGTTTGGACAAACCACAACTAGAATGCAGT
GAAAAAAATGCTTTATTTGTGAAATTTGTGATGCTATTGCTTTATTTGTAACCATTATAAGCTGCAATAA
ACAAGTTAACAACAACAATTGCATTCATTTTATGTTTCAGGTTCAGGGGGAGATGTGGGAGGTTTTTTTA
AGCAAGTAAAACCTCTACAAATGTGGTAAAATCTTAATTAAGAATTCTAATATAACTTCGTATAGCATAC
ATTATACGAAGTTATGGATCCACTGTTGACAATTAATCATCGGCATAGTATATCGGCATAGTATAATACG
ACAAGGTGAGGAACTAAACCCAGGAGGCAGATCATGATTGAACAAGATGGATTGCACGCAGGTTCTCCGG
CCGCTTGGGTGGAGAGGCTATTCGGCTATGACTGGGCACAACAGACAATCGGCTGCTCTGATGCCGCCGT
GTTCCGGCTGTCAGCGCAGGGGCGCCCGGTTCTTTTTGTCAAGACCGACCTGTCCGGTGCCCTGAATGAA
CTGCAGGACGAGGCAGCGCGGCTATCGTGGCTGGCCACGACGGGCGTTCCTTGCGCAGCTGTGCTCGACG
TTGTCACTGAAGCGGGAAGGGACTGGCTGCTATTGGGCGAAGTGCCGGGGCAGGATCTCCTGTCATCTCA
CCTTGCTCCTGCCGAGAAAGTATCCATCATGGCTGATGCAATGCGGCGGCTGCATACGCTTGATCCGGCT
ACCTGCCCATTCGACCACCAAGCGAAACATCGCATCGAGCGAGCACGTACTCGGATGGAAGCCGGTCTTG
TCGATCAGGATGATCTGGACGAAGAGCATCAGGGGCTCGCGCCAGCCGAACTGTTCGCCAGGCTCAAGGC
GCGCATGCCCGACGGCGAGGATCTCGTCGTGACCCATGGCGATGCCTGCTTGCCGAATATCATGGTGGAA
AATGGCCGCTTTTCTGGATTCATCGACTGTGGCCGGCTGGGTGTGGCGGACCGCTATCAGGACATAGCGT
TGGCTACCCGTGATATTGCTGAAGAGCTTGGCGGCGAATGGGCTGACCGCTTCCTCGTGCTTTACGGTAT
CGCCGCTCCCGATTCGCAGCGCATCGCCTTCTATCGCCTTCTTGACGAGTTCTTCTGATTCGAAATGACC
GACCAAGCGACGCCCAACCGGTATCAGCTCACTCAAAGGCGGTAATACGGTTATCCACAGAATCAGGGGA
TAACGCAGGAAAGAACATGTGAGCAAAAGGCCAGCAAAAGGCCAGGAACCGTAAAAAGGCCGCGTTGCTG
GCGTTTTTCCATAGGCTCCGCCCCCCTGACGAGCATCACAAAAATCGACGCTCAAGTCAGAGGTGGCGAA
ACCCGACAGGACTATAAAGATACCAGGCGTTTCCCCCTGGAAGCTCCCTCGTGCGCTCTCCTGTTCCGAC
CCTGCCGCTTACCGGATACCTGTCCGCCTTTCTCCCTTCGGGAAGCGTGGCGCTTTCTCATAGCTCACGC
TGTAGGTATCTCAGTTCGGTGTAGGTCGTTCGCTCCAAGCTGGGCTGTGTGCACGAACCCCCCGTTCAGC
CCGACCGCTGCGCCTTATCCGGTAACTATCGTCTTGAGTCCAACCCGGTAAGACACGACTTATCGCCACT
GGCAGCAGCCACTGGTAACAGGATTAGCAGAGCGAGGTATGTAGGCGGTGCTACAGAGTTCTTGAAGTGG
TGGCCTAACTACGGCTACACTAGAAGGACAGTATTTGGTATCTGCGCTCTGCTGAAGCCAGTTACCTTCG
GAAAAAGAGTTGGTAGCTCTTGATCCGGCAAACAAACCACCGCTGGTAGCGGTGGTTTTTTTGTTTGCAA
GCAGCAGATTACGCGCAGAAAAAAAGGATTTCAAGAAGATCCTTTGATCTTTTCTACGGGGTCTGACGCT
CAGTGGAACGAAAACTCACGTTAAGGGATTTTGGTCATGAGATTATCAAAAAGGATCTTCACCTAGATCC
TTTTATAGTCCGGAATCGTCACACAAAAAACCAACACACAGATGTAATGAAAATAAAGATATTTTATTGC
GGCCATCGTGATGGCTAGAGTTTAGCCCTCCCACACATAACCAGAGGGCAGCAATTCACGAATCCCAACT
GCCGTCGGCTGTCCATCACTGTCCTTCACTATGGCTTTGATCCCAGGATGCAGATCGAGAAGCACCTGTC
GGCACCGTCCGCAGGGGCTCAAGATGCCCCTGTTCTCATTTCCGATCGCGACGATACAAGTCAGGTTGCC
AGCTGCCGCAGCAGCAGCAGTGCCCAGCACCACGAGTTCTGCACAAGGTCCCCCAGTAAAATGATATACA
TTGACACCAGTGAAGATGCGGCCGTCGCTAGAGAGAGCTGCGCTGGCGACGCTGTAGTCTTCAGAGATGG
GGATGCTGTTGATTGTAGCCGTTGCTCTTTCAATGAGGGTGGATTCTTCTTGAGACAAAGGCTTGGCCAT
GGTGGCGCTAGTGTCAGAAGAATCGAGCTTTTTGCAAAAGCCTAGGCCTCCAAAAAAGCCTCCTCACTAC
TTCTGGAATAGCTCAGAGGCCGAGGCGGCCTCGGCCTCTGCATAAATAAAAAAAATTAGTCAGCCATGGG
GCGGAGAATGGGCGGAACTGGGCGGAGTTAGGGGCGGGATGGGCGGAGTTAGGGGCGGGACTATGGTTGC
TGACTAATTGAGATGCATGCTTTGCATACTTCTGCCTGCTGGGGAGCCTGGGGACTTTCCACACCTGGTT
GCTGACTAATTGAGATGCATGCTTTGCATACTTCTGCCTGCTGGGGAGCCTGGGGACTTTCCACACCCTA
ACTGACACACATTCCACAGCTGGTTCTTTCCGCCTCAGAAGGTACCTAACCAAGTTCCTCTTTCAGAGGT
TATTTCAGGCCATGGTGCTGCGC
Features (pLannotate 1.2.2; 18 found; start..end, strand, type, name):
     24..105     -  polyA_signal   SV40 poly(A) signal: SV40 polyadenylation signal
    128..211     -  CDS            large T antigen (fragment): large T antigen from SV40 (simian virus 40)
    276..641     +  enhancer       CMV enhancer: human cytomegalovirus immediate early enhancer
    643..842     +  promoter       CMV promoter: human cytomegalovirus (CMV) immediate early promoter
    981..1113    +  intron         chimeric intron: chimera between introns from human β-globin and immunoglobulin heavy chain genes
   1157..1175    +  promoter       T7 promoter: promoter for bacteriophage T7 RNA polymerase
   1279..2610    +  CDS            VPS4B: VPS4B_HUMAN - Also known as SKD1, VPS42. Experimental evidence at protein level: Swiss-Prot protein existence level 1. (Microbial infection) In conjunction with the ESCRT machinery also appears to function in topologically equivalent membrane fission events, such as the terminal stages of cytokinesis and enveloped virus budding (HIV-1 and other lentiviruses). From Homo sapiens (Human).
   2619..2674    +  misc_feature   MCS: pUC18/19 multiple cloning site
   2681..2730    +  CDS            SET1 (fragment): solubility-enhancement tag derived from T7 phage gene 10B
   2756..2877    -  polyA_signal   SV40 poly(A) signal: SV40 polyadenylation signal
   2900..2968    -  CDS            large T antigen (fragment): large T antigen from SV40 (simian virus 40)
   2992..3025    +  protein_bind   loxP: Cre-mediated recombination occurs in the 8-bp core sequence (GCATACAT). Cre recombinase
   3035..3082    +  promoter       EM7 promoter: synthetic bacterial promoter&nbsp
   3114..3905    +  CDS            neo: KKA2_KLEPN - Also known as kan, nptII. Experimental evidence at protein level: Swiss-Prot protein existence level 1. Resistance to kanamycin, neomycin, paromomycin, ribostamycin, butirosin and gentamicin B. From Klebsiella pneumoniae.
   4066..4654    -  rep_origin     ori: high-copy-number ColE1/pMB1/pBR322/pUC origin of replication
   4780..4828    -  polyA_signal   poly(A) signal: synthetic polyadenylation signal
   4852..5250    -  CDS            BSD: blasticidin S deaminase; Aspergillus terreus BSD; confers resistance to blasticidin
   5281..5638    -  promoter       SV40 promoter: SV40 enhancer and early promoter
