[The description below was written by a language model from this plasmid's Addgene catalogue record and pLannotate feature annotations shown in this document.]
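Description:
SmBiT-VPS4B Fusion Vector is a mammalian expression plasmid built on the pFN218K SmBiT CMV-Blast Flexi backbone. It produces human VPS4B carrying an N-terminal SmBiT tag. SmBiT is the small peptide subunit of the split NanoLuc (NanoBiT) luciferase complementation system. The plasmid is about 5.7 kb and replicates in E. coli from a high-copy ColE1/pUC-type origin. Bacterial selection is with kanamycin, through a neo/nptII gene driven by the synthetic bacterial EM7 promoter, and a single loxP site lies just upstream of that cassette. Mammalian cells are selected with a separate, oppositely oriented cassette in which the SV40 enhancer/early promoter drives blasticidin S deaminase (BSD), followed by a synthetic poly(A) signal.

The expression unit consists of the CMV immediate-early enhancer and promoter, then a chimeric β-globin/immunoglobulin intron that typically improves transcript processing and expression. A T7 promoter follows, which could support in vitro transcription. The unmutated VPS4B coding sequence comes next, followed by residual cloning-site sequence and an SV40 late-region polyadenylation signal. The feature table does not annotate the SmBiT tag. Because the peptide is very short, it presumably lies in the unannotated stretch between the T7 promoter and the VPS4B open reading frame, as the catalogue entry indicates. The small "large T antigen" and "SET1" fragments in the table appear to be incidental matches within poly(A) and linker regions rather than functional parts.

VPS4B is an ESCRT-associated protein involved in membrane fission events such as cytokinesis and enveloped virus budding. The record does not state a specific application. SmBiT fusions of this kind are normally co-expressed with a LgBiT-tagged partner so that protein–protein interactions can be read out as luminescence in live cells.
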