Addgene plasmid #237056: SmBiT-VPS4B Fusion Vector
Depositing lab: Promega Corporation.
Backbone
  Vector backbone: pFN218K SmBiT CMV-BlastFlexi Vector
  Vector type: Mammalian Expression
  Selectable markers: Blasticidin
Growth in bacteria
  Bacterial resistance: Kanamycin, 50 μg/mL
  Growth temperature: 37°C
  Growth strain: DH5alpha
  Copy number: High Copy
Gene/Insert
  Gene/Insert name: VPS4B
  Species: H. sapiens (human)
  Mutation: None
  Entrez Gene: VPS4B (a.k.a. MIG1, SKD1, SKD1B, VPS4-2)
  Promoter: CMV
  Tag / fusion protein: SmBiT (N terminal on backbone)
  Cloning method: Other
How to cite: SmBiT-VPS4B Fusion Vector was a gift from Promega Corporation (Addgene plasmid # 237056 ; http://n2t.net/addgene:237056 ; RRID:Addgene_237056)
